LOCUS       Exported 8579 bp ds-DNA circular SYN 12-MAY-2021
DEFINITION  Lentiviral EOS reporter with Sox2 enhancer (x4), expresses EGFP and
            Puro resistance.
ACCESSION   .
VERSION     .
KEYWORDS    PL-SIN-EOS-S(4+)-EiP
SOURCE      synthetic DNA construct
  ORGANISM  synthetic DNA construct
REFERENCE   1 (bases 1 to 8579)
  AUTHORS   Hotta A, Cheung AY, Farra N, Vijayaragavan K, Seguin CA, Draper JS,
            Pasceri P, Maksakova IA, Mager DL, Rossant J, Bhatia M, Ellis J
  TITLE     Isolation of human iPS cells using EOS lentiviral vectors to select
            for pluripotency.
  JOURNAL   Nat Methods. 2009 May . 6(5):370-6.
  PUBMED    19404254
REFERENCE   2 (bases 1 to 8579)
  AUTHORS   .
  TITLE     Direct Submission
  JOURNAL   Exported May 12, 2021 from SnapGene Server 1.1.58
            http://www.snapgene.com
FEATURES             Location/Qualifiers
     source          1..8579
                     /organism="synthetic DNA construct"
                     /mol_type="other DNA"
     primer_bind     complement(29..51)
                     /label=pGEX 3'
                     /note="pGEX vectors, reverse primer"
     primer_bind     151..170
                     /label=pRS-marker
                     /note="pRS vectors, use to sequence yeast selectable
                     marker"
     primer_bind     364..386
                     /label=M13/pUC Forward
                     /note="In lacZ gene"
     primer_bind     378..395
                     /label=M13 Forward
                     /note="In lacZ gene. Also called M13-F20 or M13 (-21)
                     Forward"
     primer_bind     379..395
                     /label=M13 fwd
                     /note="common sequencing primer, one of multiple similar
                     variants"
     LTR             785..1042
                     /label=5' LTR (truncated)
                     /note="truncated 5' long terminal repeat (LTR) from HIV-1"
     misc_feature    1693..1810
                     /label=cPPT/CTS
                     /note="central polypurine tract and central termination
                     sequence of HIV-1"
     misc_feature    2201..2434
                     /label=RRE
                     /note="The Rev response element (RRE) of HIV-1 allows for
                     Rev-dependent mRNA export from the nucleus to the
                     cytoplasm."
     primer_bind     2763..2779
                     /label=pBABE 5'
                     /note="Psi packaging signal, forward primer for pBABE
                     vectors"
     regulatory      3756..3765
                     /regulatory_class="other"
                     /note="vertebrate consensus sequence for strong initiation
                     of translation (Kozak, 1987)"
     CDS             3762..4481
                     /codon_start=1
                     /product="the original enhanced GFP (Yang et al., 1996)"
                     /label=EGFP
                     /note="mammalian codon-optimized"
                     /translation="MVSKGEELFTGVVPILVELDGDVNGHKFSVSGEGEGDATYGKLTL
                     KFICTTGKLPVPWPTLVTTLTYGVQCFSRYPDHMKQHDFFKSAMPEGYVQERTIFFKDD
                     GNYKTRAEVKFEGDTLVNRIELKGIDFKEDGNILGHKLEYNYNSHNVYIMADKQKNGIK
                     VNFKIRHNIEDGSVQLADHYQQNTPIGDGPVLLPDNHYLSTQSALSKDPNEKRDHMVLL
                     EFVTAAGITLGMDELYK"
     CDS             3762..4478
                     /codon_start=1
                     /product="enhanced GFP"
                     /label=EGFP
                     /translation="MVSKGEELFTGVVPILVELDGDVNGHKFSVSGEGEGDATYGKLTL
                     KFICTTGKLPVPWPTLVTTLTYGVQCFSRYPDHMKQHDFFKSAMPEGYVQERTIFFKDD
                     GNYKTRAEVKFEGDTLVNRIELKGIDFKEDGNILGHKLEYNYNSHNVYIMADKQKNGIK
                     VNFKIRHNIEDGSVQLADHYQQNTPIGDGPVLLPDNHYLSTQSALSKDPNEKRDHMVLL
                     EFVTAAGITLGMDELYK"
     primer_bind     complement(3807..3828)
                     /label=EGFP-N
                     /note="EGFP, reverse primer"
     primer_bind     complement(4068..4087)
                     /label=EXFP-R
                     /note="For distinguishing EGFP variants, reverse primer"
     primer_bind     4415..4436
                     /label=EGFP-C
                     /note="EGFP, forward primer"
     misc_feature    4528..5114
                     /label=IRES2
                     /note="internal ribosome entry site (IRES) of the
                     encephalomyocarditis virus (EMCV)"
     primer_bind     complement(4695..4712)
                     /label=IRES reverse
                     /note="IRES internal ribosome entry site, reverse primer.
                     Also called pCDH-rev"
     primer_bind     4922..4941
                     /label=IRES-F
                     /note="IRES internal ribosome entry site, forward primer"
     CDS             5115..5714
                     /codon_start=1
                     /gene="pac from Streptomyces alboniger"
                     /product="puromycin N-acetyltransferase"
                     /label=PuroR
                     /note="confers resistance to puromycin"
                     /translation="MTEYKPTVRLATRDDVPRAVRTLAAAFADYPATRHTVDPDRHIER
                     VTELQELFLTRVGLDIGKVWVADDGAAVAVWTTPESVEAGAVFAEIGPRMAELSGSRLA
                     AQQQMEGLLAPHRPKEPAWFLATVGVSPDHQGKGLGSAVVLPGVEAAERAGVPAFLETS
                     APRNLPFYERLGFTVTADVEVPEGPRTWCMTRKPGA"
     primer_bind     complement(5115..5134)
                     /label=Puro-R
                     /note="Puromycin resistance gene, reverse primer. Also
                     called puro-variant-R"
     primer_bind     5611..5631
                     /label=Puro-F
                     /note="Puromycin resistance gene, forward primer"
     LTR             5856..6089
                     /label=3' LTR (Delta-U3)
                     /note="self-inactivating 3' long terminal repeat (LTR) from
                     HIV-1"
     primer_bind     complement(6123..6139)
                     /label=M13 rev
                     /note="common sequencing primer, one of multiple similar
                     variants"
     primer_bind     complement(6123..6139)
                     /label=M13 Reverse
                     /note="In lacZ gene. Also called M13-rev"
     primer_bind     complement(6136..6158)
                     /label=M13/pUC Reverse
                     /note="In lacZ gene"
     protein_bind    6147..6163
                     /label=lac operator
                     /bound_moiety="lac repressor encoded by lacI"
                     /note="The lac repressor binds to the lac operator to
                     inhibit transcription in E. coli. This inhibition can be
                     relieved by adding lactose or
                     isopropyl-beta-D-thiogalactopyranoside (IPTG)."
     promoter        complement(6171..6201)
                     /label=lac promoter
                     /note="promoter for the E. coli lac operon"
     protein_bind    6216..6237
                     /label=CAP binding site
                     /bound_moiety="E. coli catabolite activator protein"
                     /note="CAP binding activates transcription in the presence
                     of cAMP."
     primer_bind     complement(6354..6371)
                     /label=L4440
                     /note="L4440 vector, forward primer"
     rep_origin      complement(6525..7113)
                     /direction=LEFT
                     /label=ori
                     /note="high-copy-number ColE1/pMB1/pBR322/pUC origin of
                     replication"
     primer_bind     complement(6605..6624)
                     /label=pBR322ori-F
                     /note="pBR322 origin, forward primer"
     CDS             complement(7284..8144)
                     /codon_start=1
                     /gene="bla"
                     /product="beta-lactamase"
                     /label=AmpR
                     /note="confers resistance to ampicillin, carbenicillin, and
                     related antibiotics"
                     /translation="MSIQHFRVALIPFFAAFCLPVFAHPETLVKVKDAEDQLGARVGYI
                     ELDLNSGKILESFRPEERFPMMSTFKVLLCGAVLSRIDAGQEQLGRRIHYSQNDLVEYS
                     PVTEKHLTDGMTVRELCSAAITMSDNTAANLLLTTIGGPKELTAFLHNMGDHVTRLDRW
                     EPELNEAIPNDERDTTMPVAMATTLRKLLTGELLTLASRQQLIDWMEADKVAGPLLRSA
                     LPAGWFIADKSGAGERGSRGIIAALGPDGKPSRIVVIYTTGSQATMDERNRQIAEIGAS
                     LIKHW"
     primer_bind     7907..7926
                     /label=Amp-R
                     /note="Ampicillin resistance gene, reverse primer"
     promoter        complement(8145..8249)
                     /gene="bla"
                     /label=AmpR promoter
     rep_origin      8300..8435
                     /label=SV40 ori
                     /note="SV40 origin of replication"
     primer_bind     complement(8354..8373)
                     /label=SV40pro-F
                     /note="SV40 promoter/origin, forward primer"
     primer_bind     8552..8570
                     /label=pBRforEco
                     /note="pBR322 vectors, upsteam of EcoRI site, forward
                     primer"
ORIGIN
        1 tcgcgcgttt cggtgatgac ggtgaaaacc tctgacacat gcagctcccg gagacggtca
       61 cagcttgtct gtaagcggat gccgggagca gacaagcccg tcagggcgcg tcagcgggtg
      121 ttggcgggtg tcggggctgg cttaactatg cggcatcaga gcagattgta ctgagagtgc
      181 accatatgcg gtgtgaaata ccgcacagat gcgtaaggag aaaataccgc atcaggcgcc
      241 attcgccatt caggctgcgc aactgttggg aagggcgatc ggtgcgggcc tcttcgctat
      301 tacgccagct ggcgaaaggg ggatgtgctg caaggcgatt aagttgggta acgccagggt
      361 tttcccagtc acgacgttgt aaaacgacgg ccagtgaatt gcggccgctg gaagggctaa
      421 tttggtccca aaaaagacaa gagatccttg atctgtggat ctaccacaca caaggctact
      481 tccctgattg gcagaactac acaccagggc cagggatcag atatccactg acctttggat
      541 ggtgcttcaa gttagtacca gttgaaccag agcaagtaga agaggccaat gaaggagaga
      601 acaacagctt gttacaccct atgagccagc atgggatgga ggacccggag ggagaagtat
      661 tagtgtggaa gtttgacagc ctcctagcat ttcgtcacat ggcccgagag ctgcatccgg
      721 agtactacaa agactgctga catcgagctt tctacaaggg actttccgct ggggactttc
      781 cagggaggtg tggcctgggc gggactgggg agtggcgagc cctcagatgc tacatataag
      841 cagctgcttt ttgcctgtac tgggtctctc tggttagacc agatctgagc ctgggagctc
      901 tctggctaac tagggaaccc actgcttaag cctcaataaa gcttgccttg agtgctcaaa
      961 gtagtgtgtg cccgtctgtt gtgtgactct ggtaactaga gatccctcag acccttttag
     1021 tcagtgtgga aaatctctag cagtggcgcc cgaacaggga cttgaaagcg aaagtaaagc
     1081 cagaggagat ctctcgacgc aggactcggc ttgctgaagc gcgcacggca agaggcgagg
     1141 ggcggcgact ggtgagtacg ccaaaaattt tgactagcgg aggctagaag gagagagatg
     1201 ggtgcgagag cgtcggtatt aagcggggga gaattagata aatgggaaaa aattcggtta
     1261 aggccagggg gaaagaaaca atataaacta aaacatatag tatgggcaag cagggagcta
     1321 gaacgattcg cagttaatcc tggcctttta gagacatcag aaggctgtag acaaatactg
     1381 ggacagctac aaccatccct tcagacagga tcagaagaac ttagatcatt atataataca
     1441 atagcagtcc tctattgtgt gcatcaaagg atagatgtaa aagacaccaa ggaagcctta
     1501 gataagatag aggaagagca aaacaaaagt aagaaaaagg cacagcaagc agcagctgac
     1561 acaggaaaca acagccaggt cagccaaaat taccctatag tgcagaacct ccaggggcaa
     1621 atggtacatc aggccatatc acctagaact ttaaattaag acagcagtac aaatggcagt
     1681 attcatccac aattttaaaa gaaaaggggg gattgggggg tacagtgcag gggaaagaat
     1741 agtagacata atagcaacag acatacaaac taaagaatta caaaaacaaa ttacaaaaat
     1801 tcaaaatttt cgggtttatt acagggacag cagagatcca gtttggaaag gaccagcaaa
     1861 gctcctctgg aaaggtgaag gggcagtagt aatacaagat aatagtgaca taaaagtagt
     1921 gccaagaaga aaagcaaaga tcatcaggga ttatggaaaa cagatggcag gtgatgattg
     1981 tgtggcaagt agacaggatg aggattaaca catggaaaag attagtaaaa caccatagct
     2041 ctagagcgat cccgatcttc agacctggag gaggagatat gagggacaat tggagaagtg
     2101 aattatataa atataaagta gtaaaaattg aaccattagg agtagcaccc accaaggcaa
     2161 agagaagagt ggtgcagaga gaaaaaagag cagtgggaat aggagctttg ttccttgggt
     2221 tcttgggagc agcaggaagc actatgggcg cagcgtcaat gacgctgacg gtacaggcca
     2281 gacaattatt gtctggtata gtgcagcagc agaacaattt gctgagggct attgaggcgc
     2341 aacagcatct gttgcaactc acagtctggg gcatcaagca gctccaggca agaatcctgg
     2401 ctgtggaaag atacctaaag gatcaacagc tcctggggat ttggggttgc tctggaaaac
     2461 tcatttgcac cactgctgtg ccttggaatg ctagttggag taataaatct ctggaacaga
     2521 tttggaatca cacgacctgg atggagtggg acagagaaat taacaattac acaagcttgg
     2581 taggtttaag aatagttttt gctgtacttt ctatagtgaa tagagttagg cagggatatt
     2641 caccattatc gtttcagacc cacctcccaa ccccgagggg acccgacagg cccgaaggaa
     2701 tagaagaaga aggtggagag agagacagag acagatccat tcgattagtg aacggatcct
     2761 ccctttatcc agccctcact ccttctctag gcgccggaat tcccagtcca agctaggcag
     2821 gttcccctct aattaatgca gagactctaa aagaatttcc cgggctcggg cagccattgt
     2881 gatgcatata ggattattca cgtggtaatg agcacagtcg acagttcttg ctctcgagta
     2941 gaatcgaatt cccagtccaa gctaggcagg ttcccctcta attaatgcag agactctaaa
     3001 agaatttccc gggctcgggc agccattgtg atgcatatag gattattcac gtggtaatga
     3061 gcacagtcga cagttcttgc tctcgagtag aatcgaattc ccagtccaag ctaggcaggt
     3121 tcccctctaa ttaatgcaga gactctaaaa gaatttcccg ggctcgggca gccattgtga
     3181 tgcatatagg attattcacg tggtaatgag cacagtcgac agttcttgct ctcgagtaga
     3241 atcgaattcc cagtccaagc taggcaggtt cccctctaat taatgcagag actctaaaag
     3301 aatttcccgg gctcgggcag ccattgtgat gcatatagga ttattcacgt ggtaatgagc
     3361 acagtcgaca gttcttgctc tcgagtagaa tcgaattctc ccctccccca gcctgaaacc
     3421 tgcttgctca ggggtggagc ttcctgctca ttcgttctgc cacgcccact gctggaacct
     3481 gcggagccac acccgtgcac ctttctactg gaccagagat tattcggcgg gaatcgggtc
     3541 ccctccccct tccttcataa ctagtgtcgc aactataaaa tttgagcctt gatcagagta
     3601 actgtcttgg ctacattctt tcttccgccc cgtctagatt cctctcttac agctcgagcg
     3661 gccttctcag tcgaaccgtt cacgttgcga gctgctggcg gccgcaacaa gatctgcgat
     3721 ctaagtaagc ttggcattcc ggtactgttg gtaaagccac catggtgagc aagggcgagg
     3781 agctgttcac cggggtggtg cccatcctgg tcgagctgga cggcgacgta aacggccaca
     3841 agttcagcgt gtccggcgag ggcgagggcg atgccaccta cggcaagctg accctgaagt
     3901 tcatctgcac caccggcaag ctgcccgtgc cctggcccac cctcgtgacc accctgacct
     3961 acggcgtgca gtgcttcagc cgctaccccg accacatgaa gcagcacgac ttcttcaagt
     4021 ccgccatgcc cgaaggctac gtccaggagc gcaccatctt cttcaaggac gacggcaact
     4081 acaagacccg cgccgaggtg aagttcgagg gcgacaccct ggtgaaccgc atcgagctga
     4141 agggcatcga cttcaaggag gacggcaaca tcctggggca caagctggag tacaactaca
     4201 acagccacaa cgtctatatc atggccgaca agcagaagaa cggcatcaag gtgaacttca
     4261 agatccgcca caacatcgag gacggcagcg tgcagctcgc cgaccactac cagcagaaca
     4321 cccccatcgg cgacggcccc gtgctgctgc ccgacaacca ctacctgagc acccagtccg
     4381 ccctgagcaa agaccccaac gagaagcgcg atcacatggt cctgctggag ttcgtgaccg
     4441 ccgccgggat cactctcggc atggacgagc tgtacaagta aagcggccaa ctcgacgtta
     4501 ttcccttcga tcgaattccg cccccccccc ctctccctcc ccccccccta acgttactgg
     4561 ccgaagccgc ttggaataag gccggtgtgc gtttgtctat atgttatttt ccaccatatt
     4621 gccgtctttt ggcaatgtga gggcccggaa acctggccct gtcttcttga cgagcattcc
     4681 taggggtctt tcccctctcg ccaaaggaat gcaaggtctg ttgaatgtcg tgaaggaagc
     4741 agttcctctg gaagcttctt gaagacaaac aacgtctgta gcgacccttt gcaggcagcg
     4801 gaacccccca cctggcgaca ggtgcctctg cggccaaaag ccacgtgtat aagatacacc
     4861 tgcaaaggcg gcacaacccc agtgccacgt tgtgagttgg atagttgtgg aaagagtcaa
     4921 atggctctcc tcaagcgtat tcaacaaggg gctgaaggat gcccagaagg taccccattg
     4981 tatgggatct gatctggggc ctcggtgcac atgctttaca tgtgtttagt cgaggttaaa
     5041 aaaacgtcta ggccccccga accacgggga cgtggttttc ctttgaaaaa cacgatgata
     5101 atatggccac aaccatgacc gagtacaagc ccacggtgcg cctcgccacc cgcgacgacg
     5161 tccccagggc cgtacgcacc ctcgccgccg cgttcgccga ctaccccgcc acgcgccaca
     5221 ccgtcgatcc ggaccgccac atcgagcggg tcaccgagct gcaagaactc ttcctcacgc
     5281 gcgtcgggct cgacatcggc aaggtgtggg tcgcggacga cggcgccgcg gtggcggtct
     5341 ggaccacgcc ggagagcgtc gaagcggggg cggtgttcgc cgagatcggc ccgcgcatgg
     5401 ccgagttgag cggttcccgg ctggccgcgc agcaacagat ggaaggcctc ctggcgccgc
     5461 accggcccaa ggagcccgcg tggttcctgg ccaccgtcgg cgtctcgccc gaccaccagg
     5521 gcaagggtct gggcagcgcc gtcgtgctcc ccggagtgga ggcggccgag cgcgccgggg
     5581 tgcccgcctt cctggagacc tccgcgcccc gcaacctccc cttctacgag cggctcggct
     5641 tcaccgtcac cgccgacgtc gaggtgcccg aaggaccgcg cacctggtgc atgacccgca
     5701 agcccggtgc ctgacgcccg ccccacgacc cgcagcgccc gaccgaaagg agcgcacgac
     5761 cccatgcatc gatttcgaac ccggggtacc tttaagacca atgacttaca aggcagctgt
     5821 agatcttagc cactttttaa aagaaaaggg gggactggaa gggctaattc actcccaaag
     5881 aagacaagat ctgctttttg cctgtactgg gtctctctgg ttagaccaga tctgagcctg
     5941 ggagctctct ggctaactag ggaacccact gcttaagcct caataaagct tgccttgagt
     6001 gcttcaagta gtgtgtgccc gtctgttgtg tgactctggt aactagagat ccctcagacc
     6061 cttttagtca gtgtggaaaa tctctagcag aattctagcg attctagctt ggcgtaatca
     6121 tggtcatagc tgtttcctgt gtgaaattgt tatccgctca caattccaca caacatacga
     6181 gccggaagca taaagtgtaa agcctggggt gcctaatgag tgagctaact cacattaatt
     6241 gcgttgcgct cactgcccgc tttccagtcg ggaaacctgt cgtgccagct gcattaatga
     6301 atcggccaac gcgcggggag aggcggtttg cgtattgggc gctcttccgc ttcctcgctc
     6361 actgactcgc tgcgctcggt cgttcggctg cggcgagcgg tatcagctca ctcaaaggcg
     6421 gtaatacggt tatccacaga atcaggggat aacgcaggaa agaacatgtg agcaaaaggc
     6481 cagcaaaagg ccaggaaccg taaaaaggcc gcgttgctgg cgtttttcca taggctccgc
     6541 ccccctgacg agcatcacaa aaatcgacgc tcaagtcaga ggtggcgaaa cccgacagga
     6601 ctataaagat accaggcgtt tccccctgga agctccctcg tgcgctctcc tgttccgacc
     6661 ctgccgctta ccggatacct gtccgccttt ctcccttcgg gaagcgtggc gctttctcat
     6721 agctcacgct gtaggtatct cagttcggtg taggtcgttc gctccaagct gggctgtgtg
     6781 cacgaacccc ccgttcagcc cgaccgctgc gccttatccg gtaactatcg tcttgagtcc
     6841 aacccggtaa gacacgactt atcgccactg gcagcagcca ctggtaacag gattagcaga
     6901 gcgaggtatg taggcggtgc tacagagttc ttgaagtggt ggcctaacta cggctacact
     6961 agaagaacag tatttggtat ctgcgctctg ctgaagccag ttaccttcgg aaaaagagtt
     7021 ggtagctctt gatccggcaa acaaaccacc gctggtagcg gtggtttttt tgtttgcaag
     7081 cagcagatta cgcgcagaaa aaaaggatct caagaagatc ctttgatctt ttctacgggg
     7141 tctgacgctc agtggaacga aaactcacgt taagggattt tggtcatgag attatcaaaa
     7201 aggatcttca cctagatcct tttaaattaa aaatgaagtt ttaaatcaat ctaaagtata
     7261 tatgagtaaa cttggtctga cagttaccaa tgcttaatca gtgaggcacc tatctcagcg
     7321 atctgtctat ttcgttcatc catagttgcc tgactccccg tcgtgtagat aactacgata
     7381 cgggagggct taccatctgg ccccagtgct gcaatgatac cgcgagaccc acgctcaccg
     7441 gctccagatt tatcagcaat aaaccagcca gccggaaggg ccgagcgcag aagtggtcct
     7501 gcaactttat ccgcctccat ccagtctatt aattgttgcc gggaagctag agtaagtagt
     7561 tcgccagtta atagtttgcg caacgttgtt gccattgcta caggcatcgt ggtgtcacgc
     7621 tcgtcgtttg gtatggcttc attcagctcc ggttcccaac gatcaaggcg agttacatga
     7681 tcccccatgt tgtgcaaaaa agcggttagc tccttcggtc ctccgatcgt tgtcagaagt
     7741 aagttggccg cagtgttatc actcatggtt atggcagcac tgcataattc tcttactgtc
     7801 atgccatccg taagatgctt ttctgtgact ggtgagtact caaccaagtc attctgagaa
     7861 tagtgtatgc ggcgaccgag ttgctcttgc ccggcgtcaa tacgggataa taccgcgcca
     7921 catagcagaa ctttaaaagt gctcatcatt ggaaaacgtt cttcggggcg aaaactctca
     7981 aggatcttac cgctgttgag atccagttcg atgtaaccca ctcgtgcacc caactgatct
     8041 tcagcatctt ttactttcac cagcgtttct gggtgagcaa aaacaggaag gcaaaatgcc
     8101 gcaaaaaagg gaataagggc gacacggaaa tgttgaatac tcatactctt cctttttcaa
     8161 tattattgaa gcatttatca gggttattgt ctcatgagcg gatacatatt tgaatgtatt
     8221 tagaaaaata aacaaatagg ggttccgcgc acatttcccc gaaaagtgcc acctgggact
     8281 agctttttgc aaaagcctag gcctccaaaa aagcctcctc actacttctg gaatagctca
     8341 gaggccgagg cggcctcggc ctctgcataa ataaaaaaaa ttagtcagcc atggggcgga
     8401 gaatgggcgg aactgggcgg agttaggggc gggatgggcg gagttagggg cgggactatg
     8461 gttgctgact aattgagatg agcttgcatg ccgacattga ttattgacta gtccctaaga
     8521 aaccattctt atcatgacat taacctataa aaataggcgt atcacgaggc cctttcgtc
//
