[The description below was written by a language model from this plasmid's Addgene catalogue record and the feature table of its GenBank file.]
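Description:
PL-SIN-EOS-S(4+)-EiP is an 8.6 kb self-inactivating HIV-1-based lentiviral reporter plasmid built on the PL-SIN backbone and intended for transduction of mammalian cells. In bacteria it is maintained through a high-copy ColE1/pUC-type origin and selected with ampicillin via the beta-lactamase gene. The plasmid backbone also carries an SV40 origin and remnants of a lac promoter/operator region. The viral portion is flanked by a truncated 5' LTR and a U3-deleted 3' LTR. After integration, the deletion leaves the provirus without LTR promoter activity, so expression depends on the internal promoter. Between the LTRs lie a cPPT/CTS element, which aids nuclear import of the viral genome, and a Rev response element for Rev-dependent export of the genomic RNA. The depositor notes that virus production requires Tat to be supplied in addition to Gag/Pol, Rev and VSV-G.

The payload is a bicistronic cassette driven by the EOS-S(4+) promoter region, which the record describes as incorporating four copies of a Sox2 enhancer. This promoter is not annotated in the feature table, but presumably occupies the unannotated stretch upstream of the EGFP start codon. A Kozak-initiated EGFP coding sequence is followed by an EMCV IRES and the puromycin N-acetyltransferase gene. A single transcript therefore yields both green fluorescence and puromycin resistance wherever the promoter is active. According to the associated publication, EOS vectors of this kind are used to mark and select pluripotent cells. They allow human induced pluripotent stem cell colonies to be identified by EGFP and enriched with puromycin during reprogramming.
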