Addgene plasmid #21314: PL-SIN-EOS-S(4+)-EiP
Purpose: Lentiviral EOS reporter with Sox2 enhancer (x4), expresses EGFP and Puro resistance
Depositing lab: James Ellis. Depositing organization: Hospital for Sick Children. Publication: Isolation of human iPS cells using EOS lentiviral vectors to select for pluripotency. Hotta A, Cheung AY, Farra N, Vijayaragavan K, Seguin CA, Draper JS, Pasceri P, Maksakova IA, Mager DL, Rossant J, Bhatia M, Ellis J. Nat Methods. 2009 May . 6(5):370-6. 10.1038/nmeth.1325 PubMed 19404254.
Backbone
  Vector backbone: PL-SIN lentiviral vector
  Backbone manufacturer: Buzina et al., PLoS Genetics, 2008
  Backbone size w/o insert (bp): 6626
  Vector type: Mammalian Expression, Lentiviral
  Selectable markers: Puromycin
Growth in bacteria
  Bacterial resistance: Ampicillin, 100 μg/mL
  Growth temperature: 37°C
  Growth strain: Stbl3
  Copy number: High Copy
Gene/Insert
  Gene/Insert name: Enhanced Green Fluorescence Protein, Puromycin resistance gene (alt name: EGFP-IRES-Puro)
  Insert size (bp): 1947
  Promoter: EOS-S(4+) promoter region
  Cloning method: Unknown
  Sequencing primers: 5′ n/a; 3′ n/a
Terms and licenses: Academic/Nonprofit Terms; Industry Terms: Not Available to Industry
Depositor comments: EGFP and Puro resistance genes driven by EOS-S(4+) promoter. PL-SIN lentiviral vector (Buzina et al., PLoS Genetics, 2008) requires Tat cDNA for lentivirus production, as well as other packaging cDNAs (Gag/pol, Rev, and VSV-G).
How to cite: PL-SIN-EOS-S(4+)-EiP was a gift from James Ellis (Addgene plasmid # 21314 ; http://n2t.net/addgene:21314 ; RRID:Addgene_21314)
