>Addgene plasmid #21314 | PL-SIN-EOS-S(4+)-EiP | addgene partial sequence | sequence record 27012 | 21314 with EGFP-N
GCTCCTCGCCCTTGCTCACCATGGTGGCTTTACCAACAGTACCGGAATGCCAAGCTTACTTAGATCGCAG
ATCTTGTTGCGGCCGCCAGCAGCTCGCAACGTGAACGGTTCGACTGAGAAGGCCGCTCGAGCTGTAAGAG
AGGAATCTAGACGGGGCGGAAGAAAGAATGTAGCCAAGACAGTTACTCTGATCAAGGCTCAAATTTTATA
GTTGCGACACTAGTTATGAAGGAAGGGGGAGGGGACCCGATTCCCGCCGAATAATCTCTGGTCCAGTAGA
AAGGTGCACGGGTGTGGCTCCGCAGGTTCCAGCAGTGGGCGTGGCAGAACGAATGAGCAGGAAGCTCCAC
CCCTGAGCAAGCAGGTTTCAGGCTGGGGGAGGGGAGAATTCGATTCTACTCGAGAGCAAGAACTGTCGAC
TGTGCTCATTACCACGTGAATAATCCTATATGCATCACAATGGCTGCCCGAGCCCGGGAAATTCTTTTAG
AGTCTCTGCATTAATTAGAGGGGAACCTGCCTAGCTTGGACTGGGAATTCGATTCTACTCGAGAGCAAGA
ACTGTCGACTGTGCTCATTACCACGTGAATAATCCTATATGCATCACAATGGCTGCCCGAGCCCGGGAAA
TTCTTTTAGAGTCTCTGCATTAATTAGAGGGGAACCTGCCTAGCTTGGACTGGGAATTCGATTCTACTCG
AGAGCAAGAACTGTCGACTGTGCTCATTACCACGTGAATAATCCTATATGCATCAC
