>Addgene plasmid #21314 | PL-SIN-EOS-S(4+)-EiP | addgene partial sequence | sequence record 43964 | EGFP-N 5'-CGTCGCCGTCCAGCTCGACCAG-3'
GCTCCTCGCCCTTGCTCACCATGGTGGCTTTACCAACAGTACCGGAATGCCAAGCTTACTTAGATCGCAG
ATCTTGTTGCGGCCGCCAGCAGCTCGCAACGTGAACGGTTCGACTGAGAAGGCCGCTCGAGCTGTAAGAG
AGGAATCTAGACGGGGCGGAAGAAAGAATGTAGCCAAGACAGTTACTCTGATCAAGGCTCAAATTTTATA
GTTGCGACACTAGTTATGAAGGAAGGGGGAGGGGACCCGATTCCCGCCGAATAATCTCTGGTCCAGTAGA
AAGGTGCACGGGTGTGGCTCCGCAGGTTCCAGCAGTGGGCGTGGCAGAACGAATGAGCAGGAAGCTCCAC
CCCTGAGCAAGCAGGTTTCAGGCTGGGGGAGGGGAGAATTCGATTCTACTCGAGAGCAAGAACTGTCGAC
TGTGCTCATTACCACGTGAATAATCCTATATGCATCACAATGGCTGCCCGAGCCCGGGAAATTCTTTTAG
AGTCTCTGCATTAATTAGAGGGGAACCTGCCTAGCTTGGACTGGGAATTCGATTCTACTCGAGAGCAAGA
ACTGTCGACTGTGCTCATTACCACGTGAATAATCCTATATGCATCACAATGGCTGCCCGAGCCCGGGAAA
TTCTTTTAGAGTCTCTGCATTAATTAGAGGGGAACCTGCCTAGCTTGGACTGGGAATTCGATTCTACTCG
AGAGCAAGAACTGTCGACTGTGCTCATTACCACGTGAATAATCCTATATGCATCACAATGGCTGCCCGAG
CCCGGGAAATTCTTTTAGAGTCTCTGCATTAATTAGAGGGGAACCTGCCTAGCTTG
